Addgene plasmid #81790: pDONR223_HAUS1_WT
Purpose: Gateway Donor vector containing HAUS1 , part of the Target Accelerator Plasmid Collection.
Depositing lab: Jesse Boehm & William Hahn & David Root. Depositing organization: Broad Institute. Publication: Systematic Functional Interrogation of Rare Cancer Variants Identifies Oncogenic Alleles. Kim E, Ilic N, Shrestha Y, Zou L, Kamburov A, Zhu C, Yang X, Lubonja R, Tran N, Nguyen C, Lawrence MS, Piccioni F, Bagul M, Doench JG, Chouinard CR, Wu X, Hogstrom L, Natoli T, Tamayo P, Horn H, Corsello SM, Lage K, Root DE, Subramanian A, Golub TR, Getz G, Boehm JS, Hahn WC. Cancer Discov. 2016 Jul;6(7):714-26. doi: 10.1158/2159-8290.CD-16-0160. Epub 2016 May 4. PubMed 27147599.
Backbone
  Vector backbone: pDONR223
  Backbone manufacturer: Invitrogen
  Backbone size w/o insert (bp): 2790
  Vector type: Gateway Entry vector
Growth in bacteria
  Bacterial resistance: Spectinomycin, 50 μg/mL
  Growth temperature: 37°C
  Growth strain: DH5alpha
  Copy number: High Copy
Gene/Insert
  Gene/Insert name: HAUS1 (alt name: NM_138443.3)
  Species: H. sapiens (human)
  Mutation: WT
  Entrez Gene: HAUS1 (a.k.a. CCDC5, HEI-C, HEIC, HsT1461)
  Promoter: None
  Cloning method: Gateway Cloning
  Sequencing primers: 5′ M13pUC-fwd; 3′ M13-Rev
Terms and licenses: Academic/Nonprofit Terms; Industry Terms: Not Available to Industry
Depositor comments: Closed state: stop codon immediately follows insert
How to cite: pDONR223_HAUS1_WT was a gift from Jesse Boehm & William Hahn & David Root (Addgene plasmid # 81790 ; http://n2t.net/addgene:81790 ; RRID:Addgene_81790)
