[The description below was written by a language model from this plasmid's Addgene catalogue record and pLannotate feature annotations shown in this document.]
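Description:
pDONR223_HAUS1_WT is a Gateway entry clone built on the Invitrogen pDONR223 backbone, carrying the wild-type human HAUS1 open reading frame (also known as CCDC5 or HEI-C). The sequenced plasmid is about 3.6 kb. It replicates in E. coli from a high-copy ColE1/pUC-type origin and is selected with spectinomycin through the aadA (SmR) aminoglycoside adenylyltransferase gene. A class 1 integron Pc promoter fragment and a short gentamicin-resistance remnant lie upstream of aadA. Small lacI and lacZα fragments are also annotated as backbone remnants.

The HAUS1 coding sequence, roughly 830 bp, sits between two attL recombination sites. The automated annotation labels these attL3 and attL2; the upstream site occupies the position where an attL1 site is normally found in such entry clones. According to the annotation, HAUS1 encodes a subunit of the HAUS augmin-like complex, which contributes to mitotic spindle assembly, centrosome integrity and completion of cytokinesis. The record lists no promoter for the insert, so the plasmid is not itself an expression construct. rrnB T1 and T2 terminators upstream of the cassette insulate it from read-through transcription, and a T7 promoter lies just beyond the downstream attL site, pointing back toward the insert. The clone is in the "closed" configuration, meaning a stop codon immediately follows the ORF, so it suits native or N-terminally tagged expression rather than C-terminal fusions.

The intended use is LR Clonase-mediated transfer of HAUS1 into Gateway destination vectors of choice. It belongs to the Target Accelerator Plasmid Collection, where it serves as the wild-type reference in work on the functional characterisation of rare cancer-associated variants.
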