Features (pLannotate 1.2.2; 12 found; start..end, strand, type, name):
    121..213     +  CDS            lacI (fragment): lac repressor; lacI; The lac repressor binds to the lac operator to inhibit transcription in E. coli. This inhibition can be relieved by adding lactose or isopropyl-β-D-thiogalactopyranoside (IPTG).
    268..295     -  terminator     rrnB T2 terminator: transcription terminator T2 from the E. coli rrnB gene
    427..470     +  terminator     rrnB T1 terminator: Escherichia coli rrnB; transcription terminator T1 from the E. coli rrnB gene
    517..553     -  CDS            lacZα (fragment): LacZα fragment of β-galactosidase; lacZ fragment
    570..665     +  protein_bind   attL3: mutant version of attL; recombination site for the Gateway® LR reaction LR Clonase™
    671..1504    +  CDS            HAUS1: HAUS1_HUMAN - Also known as CCDC5, HEIC. Experimental evidence at protein level: Swiss-Prot protein existence level 1. Contributes to mitotic spindle assembly, maintenance of centrosome integrity and completion of cytokinesis as part of the HAUS augmin-like complex. From Homo sapiens (Human).
   1515..1608    -  protein_bind   attL2 (fragment): mutant version of attL; recombination site for the Gateway® LR reaction LR Clonase™
   1626..1644    -  promoter       T7 promoter: promoter for bacteriophage T7 RNA polymerase
   1834..1857    +  promoter       Pc promoter (fragment): intI1 (promoter lies within the coding sequence); class 1 integron promoter
   2033..2089    +  CDS            GmR (fragment): gentamycin acetyltransferase; aacC1; confers resistance to gentamycin
   2096..2887    +  CDS            SmR: aminoglycoside adenylyltransferase (Murphy, 1985); aadA; confers resistance to spectinomycin and streptomycin
   2980..3568    +  rep_origin     ori: high-copy-number ColE1/pMB1/pBR322/pUC origin of replication
>Addgene plasmid #81790 | pDONR223_HAUS1_WT | addgene full sequence | sequence record 169143 | Addgene NGS Result
CTTTCCTGCGTTATCCCCTGATTCTGTGGATAACCGTATTACCGCCTTTGAGTGAGCTGATACCGCTCGC
CGCAGCCGAACGACCGAGCGCAGCGAGTCAGTGAGCGAGGAAGCGGAAGAGCGCCCAATACGCAAACCGC
CTCTCCCCGCGCGTTGGCCGATTCATTAATGCAGCTGGCACGACAGGTTTCCCGACTGGAAAGCGGGCAG
TGAGCGCAACGCAATTAATACGCGTACCGCTAGCCAGGAAGAGTTTGTAGAAACGCAAAAAGGCCATCCG
TCAGGATGGCCTTCTGCTTAGTTTGATGCCTGGCAGTTTATGGCGGGCGTCCTGCCCGCCACCCTCCGGG
CCGTTGCTTCACAACGTTCAAATCCGCTCCCGGCGGATTTGTCCTACTCAGGAGAGCGTTCACCGACAAA
CAACAGATAAAACGAAAGGCCCAGTCTTCCGACTGAGCCTTTCGTTTTATTTGATGCCTGGCAGTTCCCT
ACTCTCGCGTTAACGCTAGCATGGATGTTTTCCCAGTCACGACGTTGTAAAACGACGGCCAGTCTTAAGC
TCGGGCCCCAAATAATGATTTTATTTTGACTGATAGTGACCTGTTCGTTGCAACAAATTGATGAGCAATG
CTTTTTTATAATGCCAACTTTGTACAAAAAAGTTGGCACCATGGAGCCGCAGGAGGAGAGAGAAACGCAG
GTTGCTGCGTGGTTAAAAAAAATATTTGGAGATCATCCTATTCCACAGTATGAGGTGAACCCACGGACCA
CAGAGATTTTACATCACCTTTCAGAACGCAACAGGGTCCGGGACAGGGATGTCTACCTGGTAATAGAGGA
CTTGAAGCAGAAAGCAAGTGAATACGAGTCAGAAGCCAAGTATCTTCAAGACCTTCTCATGGAGAGTGTG
AATTTTTCCCCCGCCAATCTCTCTAGCACTGGTTCCAGGTATCTGAATGCTTTGGTTGACAGTGCGGTGG
CCCTTGAAACAAAGGATACCTCGCTAGCTAGTTTTATCCCTGCAGTGAATGATTTGACCTCTGATCTCTT
TCGTACCAAATCCAAAAGTGAAGAAATCAAGATTGAACTGGAAAAACTTGAAAAAAATTTAACTGCAACT
TTAGTATTAGAAAAATGTCTACAAGAGGATGTCAAGAAAGCAGAGTTGCATCTGTCTACAGAAAGGGCCA
AAGTTGATAATCGTCGTCAGAACATGGACTTTCTAAAAGCAAAGTCAGAGGAATTCAGATTTGGAATCAA
GGCTGCAGAGGAGCAACTTTCAGCCAGAGGCATGGATGCTTCTCTGTCTCATCAGTCCTTAGTAGCACTA
TCAGAGAAACTGGCAAGATTAAAGCAACAGACTATACCTTTGAAGAAAAAATTGGAGTCCTATTTAGACT
TAATGCCGAATCCGTCTCTTGCTCAAGTGAAAATTGAAGAAGCAAAGCGAGAACTAGATAGCATTGAAGC
TGAACTTACAAGAAGAGTAGACATGATGGAACTGTGATTGCCAACTTTCTTGTACAAAGTTGTCATTATA
AGAAAGCATTGCTTATCAATTTGTTGCAACGAACAGGTCACTATCAGTCAAAATAAAATCATTATTTGCC
ATCCAGCTGATATCCCCTATAGTGAGTCGTATTACATGGTCATAGCTGTTTCCTGGCAGCTCTGGCCCGT
GTCTCAAAATCTCTGATGTTACATTGCACAAGATAAAAATATATCATCATGCCTCCTCTAGACCAGCCAG
GACAGAAATGCCTCGACTTCGCTGCTACCCAAGGTTGCCGGGTGACGCACACCGTGGAAACGGATGAAGG
CACGAACCCAGTGGACATAAGCCTGTTCGGTTCGTAAGCTGTAATGCAAGTAGCGTATGCGCTCACGCAA
CTGGTCCAGAACCTTGACCGAACGCAGCGGTGGTAACGGCGCAGTGGCGGTTTTCATGGCTTGTTATGAC
TGTTTTTTTGGGGTACAGTCTATGCCTCGGGCATCCAAGCAGCAAGCGCGTTACGCCGTGGGTCGATGTT
TGATGTTATGGAGCAGCAACGATGTTACGCAGCAGGGCAGTCGCCCTAAAACAAAGTTAAACATTATGAG
GGAAGCGGTGATCGCCGAAGTATCGACTCAACTATCAGAGGTAGTTGGCGTCATCGAGCGCCATCTCGAA
CCGACGTTGCTGGCCGTACATTTGTACGGCTCCGCAGTGGATGGCGGCCTGAAGCCACACAGTGATATTG
ATTTGCTGGTTACGGTGACCGTAAGGCTTGATGAAACAACGCGGCGAGCTTTGATCAACGACCTTTTGGA
AACTTCGGCTTCCCCTGGAGAGAGCGAGATTCTCCGCGCTGTAGAAGTCACCATTGTTGTGCACGACGAC
ATCATTCCGTGGCGTTATCCAGCTAAGCGCGAACTGCAATTTGGAGAATGGCAGCGCAATGACATTCTTG
CAGGTATCTTCGAGCCAGCCACGATCGACATTGATCTGGCTATCTTGCTGACAAAAGCAAGAGAACATAG
CGTTGCCTTGGTAGGTCCAGCGGCGGAGGAACTCTTTGATCCGGTTCCTGAACAGGATCTATTTGAGGCG
CTAAATGAAACCTTAACGCTATGGAACTCGCCGCCCGACTGGGCTGGCGATGAGCGAAATGTAGTGCTTA
CGTTGTCCCGCATTTGGTACAGCGCAGTAACCGGCAAAATCGCGCCGAAGGATGTCGCTGCCGACTGGGC
AATGGAGCGCCTGCCGGCCCAGTATCAGCCCGTCATACTTGAAGCTAGACAGGCTTATCTTGGACAAGAA
GAAGATCGCTTGGCCTCGCGCGCAGATCAGTTGGAAGAATTTGTCCACTACGTGAAAGGCGAGATCACCA
AGGTAGTCGGCAAATAACCCTCGAGCCACCCATGACCAAAATCCCTTAACGTGAGTTACGCGTCGTTCCA
CTGAGCGTCAGACCCCGTAGAAAAGATCAAAGGATCTTCTTGAGATCCTTTTTTTCTGCGCGTAATCTGC
TGCTTGCAAACAAAAAAACCACCGCTACCAGCGGTGGTTTGTTTGCCGGATCAAGAGCTACCAACTCTTT
TTCCGAAGGTAACTGGCTTCAGCAGAGCGCAGATACCAAATACTGTTCTTCTAGTGTAGCCGTAGTTAGG
CCACCACTTCAAGAACTCTGTAGCACCGCCTACATACCTCGCTCTGCTAATCCTGTTACCAGTGGCTGCT
GCCAGTGGCGATAAGTCGTGTCTTACCGGGTTGGACTCAAGACGATAGTTACCGGATAAGGCGCAGCGGT
CGGGCTGAACGGGGGGTTCGTGCACACAGCCCAGCTTGGAGCGAACGACCTACACCGAACTGAGATACCT
ACAGCGTGAGCTATGAGAAAGCGCCACGCTTCCCGAAGGGAGAAAGGCGGACAGGTATCCGGTAAGCGGC
AGGGTCGGAACAGGAGAGCGCACGAGGGAGCTTCCAGGGGGAAACGCCTGGTATCTTTATAGTCCTGTCG
GGTTTCGCCACCTCTGACTTGAGCGTCGATTTTTGTGATGCTCGTCAGGGGGGCGGAGCCTATGGAAAAA
CGCCAGCAACGCGGCCTTTTTACGGTTCCTGGCCTTTTGCTGGCCTTTTGCTCACATGTT
