>Addgene plasmid #81790 | pDONR223_HAUS1_WT | depositor partial sequence | sequence record 155109 | Insert sequence
ATGGAGCCGCAGGAGGAGAGAGAAACGCAGGTTGCTGCGTGGTTAAAAAAAATATTTGGAGATCATCCTA
TTCCACAGTATGAGGTGAACCCACGGACCACAGAGATTTTACATCACCTTTCAGAACGCAACAGGGTCCG
GGACAGGGATGTCTACCTGGTAATAGAGGACTTGAAGCAGAAAGCAAGTGAATACGAGTCAGAAGCCAAG
TATCTTCAAGACCTTCTCATGGAGAGTGTGAATTTTTCCCCCGCCAATCTCTCTAGCACTGGTTCCAGGT
ATCTGAATGCTTTGGTTGACAGTGCGGTGGCCCTTGAAACAAAGGATACCTCGCTAGCTAGTTTTATCCC
TGCAGTGAATGATTTGACCTCTGATCTCTTTCGTACCAAATCCAAAAGTGAAGAAATCAAGATTGAACTG
GAAAAACTTGAAAAAAATTTAACTGCAACTTTAGTATTAGAAAAATGTCTACAAGAGGATGTCAAGAAAG
CAGAGTTGCATCTGTCTACAGAAAGGGCCAAAGTTGATAATCGTCGTCAGAACATGGACTTTCTAAAAGC
AAAGTCAGAGGAATTCAGATTTGGAATCAAGGCTGCAGAGGAGCAACTTTCAGCCAGAGGCATGGATGCT
TCTCTGTCTCATCAGTCCTTAGTAGCACTATCAGAGAAACTGGCAAGATTAAAGCAACAGACTATACCTT
TGAAGAAAAAATTGGAGTCCTATTTAGACTTAATGCCGAATCCGTCTCTTGCTCAAGTGAAAATTGAAGA
AGCAAAGCGAGAACTAGATAGCATTGAAGCTGAACTTACAAGAAGAGTAGACATGATGGAACTG
