>Addgene plasmid #81790 | pDONR223_HAUS1_WT | addgene partial sequence | sequence record 160600 | M13-F20 5'-TGTAAAACGACGGCCAGT-3'
TTTTATTTTGACTGATAGTGACCTGTTCGTTGCAACAAATTGATGAGCAATGCTTTTTTATAATGCCAAC
TTTGTACAAAAAAGTTGGCACCATGGAGCCGCAGGAGGAGAGAGAAACGCAGGTTGCTGCGTGGTTAAAA
AAAATATTTGGAGATCATCCTATTCCACAGTATGAGGTGAACCCACGGACCACAGAGATTTTACATCACC
TTTCAGAACGCAACAGGGTCCGGGACAGGGATGTCTACCTGGTAATAGAGGACTTGAAGCAGAAAGCAAG
TGAATACGAGTCAGAAGCCAAGTATCTTCAAGACCTTCTCATGGAGAGTGTGAATTTTTCCCCCGCCAAT
CTCTCTAGCACTGGTTCCAGGTATCTGAATGCTTTGGTTGACAGTGCGGTGGCCCTTGAAACAAAGGATA
CCTCGCTAGCTAGTTTTATCCCTGCAGTGAATGATTTGACCTCTGATCTCTTTCGTACCAAATCCAAAAG
TGAAGAAATCAAGATTGAACTGGAAAAACTTGAAAAAAATTTAACTGCAACTTTAGTATTAGAAAAATGT
CTACAAGAGGATGTCAAGAAAGCAGAGTTGCATCTGTCTACAGAAAGGGCCAAAGTTGATAATCGTCGTC
AGAACATGGACTTTCTAAAAGCAAAGTCAGAGGAATTCAGATTTGGAATCAAGGCTGCAGAGGAGCAACT
TTCAGCCAGAGGCATGGATGCTTCTCTGTCTCATCAGTCCTTAGTAGCACTATCAGAGAAACTGGCAAGA
TTAAAGCAACAGACTATACCTTTGAAGAAAAAATTGGAGTCCTATTTAGACTTAATGCCGAATCCGTCTC
TTGCTCAAGTGAAAATTGAAGAAGCAAAGCGAGAACTAGATAGCATTGAAGCTGAACTTACAAGAAGAGT
AGACATGATGGAACTGTGATTGCCAACTTTCTTGTACAAAGTTGTCATTATAAGAAAGCATTGCTTATCA
ATTTGTTGCAACGAACAGGTCACTATCAGTCAAAATAAAATCATTATTTGCCATCCAGCTGATATCCCCT
A
